>Addgene plasmid #141672 | TFORF0720 | addgene full sequence | sequence record 408891 | Addgene NGS Result
GCTTAATGTAGTCTTATGCAATACTCTTGTAGTCTTGCAACATGGTAACGATGAGTTAGCAACATGCCTT
ACAAGGAGAGAAAAAGCACCGTGCATGCCGATTGGTGGAAGTAAGGTGGTACGATCGTGCCTTATTAGGA
AGGCAACAGACGGGTCTGACATGGATTGGACGAACCACTGAATTGCCGCATTGCAGAGATATTGTATTTA
AGTGCCTAGCTCGATACATAAACGGGTCTCTCTGGTTAGACCAGATCTGAGCCTGGGAGCTCTCTGGCTA
ACTAGGGAACCCACTGCTTAAGCCTCAATAAAGCTTGCCTTGAGTGCTTCAAGTAGTGTGTGCCCGTCTG
TTGTGTGACTCTGGTAACTAGAGATCCCTCAGACCCTTTTAGTCAGTGTGGAAAATCTCTAGCAGTGGCG
CCCGAACAGGGACTTGAAAGCGAAAGGGAAACCAGAGGAGCTCTCTCGACGCAGGACTCGGCTTGCTGAA
GCGCGCACGGCAAGAGGCGAGGGGCGGCGACTGGTGAGTACGCCAAAAATTTTGACTAGCGGAGGCTAGA
AGGAGAGAGATGGGTGCGAGAGCGTCAGTATTAAGCGGGGGAGAATTAGATCGCGATGGGAAAAAATTCG
GTTAAGGCCAGGGGGAAAGAAAAAATATAAATTAAAACATATAGTATGGGCAAGCAGGGAGCTAGAACGA
TTCGCAGTTAATCCTGGCCTGTTAGAAACATCAGAAGGCTGTAGACAAATACTGGGACAGCTACAACCAT
CCCTTCAGACAGGATCAGAAGAACTTAGATCATTATATAATACAGTAGCAACCCTCTATTGTGTGCATCA
AAGGATAGAGATAAAAGACACCAAGGAAGCTTTAGACAAGATAGAGGAAGAGCAAAACAAAAGTAAGACC
ACCGCACAGCAAGCGGCCGCTGATCTTCAGACCTGGAGGAGGAGATATGAGGGACAATTGGAGAAGTGAA
TTATATAAATATAAAGTAGTAAAAATTGAACCATTAGGAGTAGCACCCACCAAGGCAAAGAGAAGAGTGG
TGCAGAGAGAAAAAAGAGCAGTGGGAATAGGAGCTTTGTTCCTTGGGTTCTTGGGAGCAGCAGGAAGCAC
TATGGGCGCAGCGTCAATGACGCTGACGGTACAGGCCAGACAATTATTGTCTGGTATAGTGCAGCAGCAG
AACAATTTGCTGAGGGCTATTGAGGCGCAACAGCATCTGTTGCAACTCACAGTCTGGGGCATCAAGCAGC
TCCAGGCAAGAATCCTGGCTGTGGAAAGATACCTAAAGGATCAACAGCTCCTGGGGATTTGGGGTTGCTC
TGGAAAACTCATTTGCACCACTGCTGTGCCTTGGAATGCTAGTTGGAGTAATAAATCTCTGGAACAGATT
TGGAATCACACGACCTGGATGGAGTGGGACAGAGAAATTAACAATTACACAAGCTTAATACACTCCTTAA
TTGAAGAATCGCAAAACCAGCAAGAAAAGAATGAACAAGAATTATTGGAATTAGATAAATGGGCAAGTTT
GTGGAATTGGTTTAACATAACAAATTGGCTGTGGTATATAAAATTATTCATAATGATAGTAGGAGGCTTG
GTAGGTTTAAGAATAGTTTTTGCTGTACTTTCTATAGTGAATAGAGTTAGGCAGGGATATTCACCATTAT
CGTTTCAGACCCACCTCCCAACCCCGAGGGGACCCATGCATTGCATCTCAATTAGTCAGCAACCAGGTGT
GGAAAGTCCCCAGGCTCCCCAGCAGGCAGAAGTATGCAAAGCATGCGTCTCAATTAGTCAGCAACCATAG
TCCCGCCCCTAACTCCGCCCATCCCGCCCCTAACTCCGCCCAGTTCCGCCCATTCTCCGCCCCATGGCTG
ACTAATTTTTTTTATTTATGCAGAGGCCGAGGCCGCCTCGGCCTCTGAGCTATTCCAGAAGTAGTGAGGA
GGCTTTTTTGGAGGCCTAGGCTTTTGCAAAAAGCTTTCTAGAGGTACCACCGGAGCTTACCATGACCGAG
TACAAGCCCACGGTGCGCCTCGCCACCCGCGACGACGTCCCCAGGGCCGTACGCACCCTCGCCGCCGCGT
TCGCCGACTACCCCGCCACGCGCCACACCGTCGATCCGGACCGCCACATCGAGCGGGTCACCGAGCTGCA
AGAACTCTTCCTCACGCGCGTCGGGCTCGACATCGGCAAGGTGTGGGTCGCGGACGACGGCGCCGCCGTG
GCGGTCTGGACCACGCCGGAGAGCGTCGAAGCGGGGGCGGTGTTCGCCGAGATCGGCCCGCGCATGGCCG
AGTTGAGCGGTTCCCGGCTGGCCGCGCAGCAACAGATGGAAGGCCTCCTGGCGCCGCACCGGCCCAAGGA
GCCCGCGTGGTTCCTGGCCACCGTCGGCGTCTCGCCCGACCACCAGGGCAAGGGTCTGGGCAGCGCCGTC
GTGCTCCCCGGAGTGGAGGCGGCCGAGCGCGCCGGGGTGCCCGCCTTCCTGGAGACCTCCGCGCCCCGCA
ACCTCCCCTTCTACGAGCGGCTCGGCTTCACCGTCACCGCCGACGTCGAGGTGCCCGAAGGACCGCGCAC
CTGGTGCATGACCCGCAAGCCCGGTGCCAGTTAACGAATTCTAGATCTTGAGACAAATGGCAGTATTCAT
CCACAATTTTAAAAGAAAAGGGGGGATTGGGGGGTACAGTGCAGGGGAAAGAATAGTAGACATAATAGCA
ACAGACATACAAACTAAAGAATTACAAAAACAAATTACAAAAATTCAAAATTTTCGGGTTTATTACAGGG
ACAGCAGAGATCCACTTTGGCGCCGGCTCGAGGCCTGCAGGTGCAAAGATGGATAAAGTTTTAAACAGAG
AGGAATCTTTGCAGCTAATGGACCTTCTAGGTCTTGAAAGGAGTGGGAATTGGCTCCGGTGCCCGTCAGT
GGGCAGAGCGCACATCGCCCACAGTCCCCGAGAAGTTGGGGGGAGGGGTCGGCAATTGAACCGGTGCCTA
GAGAAGGTGGCGCGGGGTAAACTGGGAAAGTGATGTCGTGTACTGGCTCCGCCTTTTTCCCGAGGGTGGG
GGAGAACCGTATATAAGTGCAGTAGTCGCCGTGAACGTTCTTTTTCGCAACGGGTTTGCCGCCAGAACAC
AGGTAAGTGCCGTGTGTGGTTCCCGCGGGCCTGGCCTCTTTACGGGTTATGGCCCTTGCGTGCCTTGAAT
TACTTCCACCTGGCTGCAGTACGTGATTCTTGATCCCGAGCTTCGGGTTGGAAGTGGGTGGGAGAGTTCG
AGGCCTTGCGCTTAAGGAGCCCCTTCGCCTCGTGCTTGAGTTGAGGCCTGGCCTGGGCGCTGGGGCCGCC
GCGTGCGAATCTGGTGGCACCTTCGCGCCTGTCTCGCTGCTTTCGATAAGTCTCTAGCCATTTAAAATTT
TTGATGACCTGCTGCGACGCTTTTTTTCTGGCAAGATAGTCTTGTAAATGCGGGCCAAGATCTGCACACT
GGTATTTCGGTTTTTGGGGCCGCGGGCGGCGACGGGGCCCGTGCGTCCCAGCGCACATGTTCGGCGAGGC
GGGGCCTGCGAGCGCGGCCACCGAGAATCGGACGGGGGTAGTCTCAAGCTGGCCGGCCTGCTCTGGTGCC
TGGCCTCGCGCCGCCGTGTATCGCCCCGCCCTGGGCGGCAAGGCTGGCCCGGTCGGCACCAGTTGCGTGA
GCGGAAAGATGGCCGCTTCCCGGCCCTGCTGCAGGGAGCTCAAAATGGAGGACGCGGCGCTCGGGAGAGC
GGGCGGGTGAGTCACCCACACAAAGGAAAAGGGCCTTTCCGTCCTCAGCCGTCGCTTCATGTGACTCCAC
GGAGTACCGGGCGCCGTCCAGGCACCTCGATTAGTTCTCGAGCTTTTGGAGTACGTCGTCTTTAGGTTGG
GGGGAGGGGTTTTATGCGATGGAGTTTCCCCACACTGAGTGGGTGGAGACTGAAGTTAGGCCAGCTTGGC
ACTTGATGTAATTCTCCTTGGAATTTGCCCTTTTTGAGTTTGGATCTTGGTTCATTCTCAAGCCTCAGAC
AGTGGTTCAAAGTTTTTTTCTTCCATTTCAGGTGTCGTGAGGCTAGCACCGCCACCATGATTTTGTTGTC
TTTTGTTTCAGATTCTAATGTAGGAACTGGTGAGAAGAAGGTGACTGAAGCCTGGATTTCTGAGGATGAA
AACTCACATAGGACGACGTCAGACAGACTCACGGTGATGGAGCTCCCCTCTCCCGAGTCTGAGGAAGTCC
ACGAGCCCAGATTAGGGGAGCTCTTGGGAAATCCAGAAGGTCAGAGCCTGGGGAGTTCCCCCTCTCAGGA
CAGGGGCTGCAAGCAGGTGACAGTGACCCATTGGAAGATCCAGACAGGAGAGACAGCTCAAGTGTGCACC
AAGTCAGGAAGAAACCATATTCTGAACTCAGACCTTCTTCTGCTTCAGAGAGAGCTCATAGAGGGGGAAG
CCAATCCTTGCGATATCTGTGGCAAAACCTTCACGTTTAATTCGGACCTAGTTAGGCATCGGATTTCGCA
TGCTGGGGAGAAACCTTACACGTGCGATCAGTGTGGGAAAGGCTTTGGCCAGAGCTCACACCTTATGGAG
CATCAGAGAATTCACACTGGAGAGAGACTCTACGTCTGTAATGTGTGTGGGAAAGACTTCATTCACTATT
CAGGTCTCATTGAGCATCAGCGCGTTCATTCAGGAGAAAAGCCCTTCAAATGTGCGCAGTGTGGGAAGGC
GTTTTGTCACAGTTCAGACCTGATTAGGCACCAGAGAGTTCACACCAGAGAGAGACCTTTTGAATGCAAA
GAGTGTGGGAAAGGCTTCAGTCAGAGCTCCTTACTTATTCGCCATCAGAGGATTCACACGGGAGAAAGGC
CCTATGAGTGCAATGAATGTGGGAAATCCTTCATAAGGAGCTCGAGCCTCATTCGCCATTATCAGATCCA
CACAGAAGTGAAACAGTATGAATGCAAAGAATGTGGGAAGGCATTCCGTCATCGCTCAGACCTTATTGAA
CACCAGAGAATTCACACCGGAGAGAGACCCTTTGAATGCAATGAGTGTGGGAAAGCCTTTATTCGGAGTT
CAAAGCTCATTCAGCATCAGAGGATCCATACTGGGGAGAGGCCTTACGTATGCAATGAGTGTGGGAAGCG
CTTCAGCCAGACGTCAAACTTCACCCAGCATCAGAGAATTCACACTGGAGAGAAACTCTATGAATGTAAC
GAGTGTGGGAAAGCTTTCTTTCTGAGTTCATACCTTATTCGACACCAGAAAATCCACACTGGAGAGAGAG
TGTATGAATGTAAGGAATGTGGGAAAGCGTTTCTCCAGAAAGCCCATCTCACTGAGCACCAGAAGATCCA
CTCTGGGGACAGGCCCTTCGAATGTAAAGACTGTGGGAAAGCCTTCATCCAGAGCTCCAAGCTGCTTCTG
CACCAGATTATTCACACTGGAGAAAAGCCCTATGTGTGCAGTTATTGTGGGAAAGGCTTTATTCAGAGGT
CAAACTTCCTTCAACACCAGAAAATTCATACTGAAGAGAAGCTCTATGAATGTAGTCAGTATGGGAGAGA
TTTTAACTCAACTACAAACGTTAAAAATAATCAAAGGGTTCACCAAGAGGGACTCTCCTTGAGTAAGGCC
CCCATACATTTGGGTGAGAGGTCTGTAGATAAGGGGGAACACACAGGTAACTTATAGTAATGAACTAGTC
CGTAACTTGAAAGTATTTCGATTTCTTGGCTTTATATATCTTGTGGAAAGGACGAGAGGAAACACATCGA
CCTGGCCTTACGCGTTAAGTCGACAATCAACCTCTGGATTACAAAATTTGTGAAAGATTGACTGGTATTC
TTAACTATGTTGCTCCTTTTACGCTATGTGGATACGCTGCTTTAATGCCTTTGTATCATGCTATTGCTTC
CCGTATGGCTTTCATTTTCTCCTCCTTGTATAAATCCTGGTTGCTGTCTCTTTATGAGGAGTTGTGGCCC
GTTGTCAGGCAACGTGGCGTGGTGTGCACTGTGTTTGCTGACGCAACCCCCACTGGTTGGGGCATTGCCA
CCACCTGTCAGCTCCTTTCCGGGACTTTCGCTTTCCCCCTCCCTATTGCCACGGCGGAACTCATCGCCGC
CTGCCTTGCCCGCTGCTGGACAGGGGCTCGGCTGTTGGGCACTGACAATTCCGTGGTGTTGTCGGGGAAA
TCATCGTCCTTTCCTTGGCTGCTCGCCTGTGTTGCCACCTGGATTCTGCGCGGGACGTCCTTCTGCTACG
TCCCTTCGGCCCTCAATCCAGCGGACCTTCCTTCCCGCGGCCTGCTGCCGGCTCTGCGGCCTCTTCCGCG
TCTTCGCCTTCGCCCTCAGACGAGTCGGATCTCCCTTTGGGCCGCCTCCCCGCGTCGACTTTAAGACCAA
TGACTTACAAGGCAGCTGTAGATCTTAGCCACTTTTTAAAAGAAAAGGGGGGACTGGAAGGGCTAATTCA
CTCCCAACGAAGACAAGATCTGCTTTTTGCTTGTACTGGGTCTCTCTGGTTAGACCAGATCTGAGCCTGG
GAGCTCTCTGGCTAACTAGGGAACCCACTGCTTAAGCCTCAATAAAGCTTGCCTTGAGTGCTTCAAGTAG
TGTGTGCCCGTCTGTTGTGTGACTCTGGTAACTAGAGATCCCTCAGACCCTTTTAGTCAGTGTGGAAAAT
CTCTAGCAGTACGTATAGTAGTTCATGTCATCTTATTATTCAGTATTTATAACTTGCAAAGAAATGAATA
TCAGAGAGTGAGAGGAACTTGTTTATTGCAGCTTATAATGGTTACAAATAAAGCAATAGCATCACAAATT
TCACAAATAAAGCATTTTTTTCACTGCATTCTAGTTGTGGTTTGTCCAAACTCATCAATGTATCTTATCA
TGTCTGGCTCTAGCTATCCCGCCCCTAACTCCGCCCATCCCGCCCCTAACTCCGCCCAGTTCCGCCCATT
CTCCGCCCCATGGCTGACTAATTTTTTTTATTTATGCAGAGGCCGAGGCCGCCTCGGCCTCTGAGCTATT
CCAGAAGTAGTGAGGAGGCTTTTTTGGAGGCCTAGGGACGTACCCAATTCGCCCTATAGTGAGTCGTATT
ACGCGCGCTCACTGGCCGTCGTTTTACAACGTCGTGACTGGGAAAACCCTGGCGTTACCCAACTTAATCG
CCTTGCAGCACATCCCCCTTTCGCCAGCTGGCGTAATAGCGAAGAGGCCCGCACCGATCGCCCTTCCCAA
CAGTTGCGCAGCCTGAATGGCGAATGGG
[124 nt withheld, positions 7309-7432]
C
[91 nt withheld, positions 7434-7524]
A
[49 nt withheld, positions 7526-7574]
CCTTTGACGTTGGAGTCCACGTTCTTT
[37 nt withheld, positions 7602-7638]
ACCCTATCTCGGTCTATTCTTTTGATTTATAAGGGATTTTGCCGATTTCGGCCTATTGGTTAAAAAATGA
GCTGATTTAACAAAAATTTAACGCGAATTTTAACAAAATATTAACGCTTACAATTTAGGTGGCACTTTTC
GGGGAAATGTGCGCGGAACCCCTATTTGTTTATTTTTCTAAATACATTCAAATATGTATCCGCTCATGAG
ACAATAACCCTGATAAATGCTTCAATAATATTGAAAAAGGAAGAGTATGAGTATTCAACATTTCCGTGTC
GCCCTTATTCCCTTTTTTGCGGCATTTTGCCTTCCTGTTTTTGCTCACCCAGAAACGCTGGTGAAAGTAA
AAGATGCTGAAGATCAGTTGGGTGCACGAGTGGGTTACATCGAACTGGATCTCAACAGCGGTAAGATCCT
TGAGAGTTTTCGCCCCGAAGAACGTTTTCCAATGATGAGCACTTTTAAAGTTCTGCTATGTGGCGCGGTA
TTATCCCGTATTGACGCCGGGCAAGAGCAACTCGGTCGCCGCATACACTATTCTCAGAATGACTTGGTTG
AGTACTCACCAGTCACAGAAAAGCATCTTACGGATGGCATGACAGTAAGAGAATTATGCAGTGCTGCCAT
AACCATGAGTGATAACACTGCGGCCAACTTACTTCTGACAACGATCGGAGGACCGAAGGAGCTAACCGCT
TTTTTGCACAACATGGGGGATCATGTAACTCGCCTTGATCGTTGGGAACCGGAGCTGAATGAAGCCATAC
CAAACGACGAGCGTGACACCACGATGCCTGTAGCAATGGCAACAACGTTGCGCAAACTATTAACTGGCGA
ACTACTTACTCTAGCTTCCCGGCAACAATTAATAGACTGGATGGAGGCGGATAAAGTTGCAGGACCACTT
CTGCGCTCGGCCCTTCCGGCTGGCTGGTTTATTGCTGATAAATCTGGAGCCGGTGAGCGTGGGTCTCGCG
GTATCATTGCAGCACTGGGGCCAGATGGTAAGCCCTCCCGTATCGTAGTTATCTACACGACGGGGAGTCA
GGCAACTATGGATGAACGAAATAGACAGATCGCTGAGATAGGTGCCTCACTGATTAAGCATTGGTAACTG
TCAGACCAAGTTTACTCATATATACTTTAGATTGATTTAAAACTTCATTTTTAATTTAAAAGGATCTAGG
TGAAGATCCTTTTTGATAATCTCATGACCAAAATCCCTTAACGTGAGTTTTCGTTCCACTGAGCGTCAGA
CCCCGTAGAAAAGATCAAAGGATCTTCTTGAGATCCTTTTTTTCTGCGCGTAATCTGCTGCTTGCAAACA
AAAAAACCACCGCTACCAGCGGTGGTTTGTTTGCCGGATCAAGAGCTACCAACTCTTTTTCCGAAGGTAA
CTGGCTTCAGCAGAGCGCAGATACCAAATACTGTTCTTCTAGTGTAGCCGTAGTTAGGCCACCACTTCAA
GAACTCTGTAGCACCGCCTACATACCTCGCTCTGCTAATCCTGTTACCAGTGGCTGCTGCCAGTGGCGAT
AAGTCGTGTCTTACCGGGTTGGACTCAAGACGATAGTTACCGGATAAGGCGCAGCGGTCGGGCTGAACGG
GGGGTTCGTGCACACAGCCCAGCTTGGAGCGAACGACCTACACCGAACTGAGATACCTACAGCGTGAGCT
ATGAGAAAGCGCCACGCTTCCCGAAGGGAGAAAGGCGGACAGGTATCCGGTAAGCGGCAGGGTCGGAACA
GGAGAGCGCACGAGGGAGCTTCCAGGGGGAAACGCCTGGTATCTTTATAGTCCTGTCGGGTTTCGCCACC
TCTGACTTGAGCGTCGATTTTTGTGATGCTCGTCAGGGGGGCGGAGCCTATGGAAAAACGCCAGCAACGC
GGCCTTTTTACGGTTCCTGGCCTTTTGCTGGCCTTTTGCTCACATGTTCTTTCCTGCGTTATCCCCTGAT
TCTGTGGATAACCGTATTACCGCCTTTGAGTGAGCTGATACCGCTCGCCGCAGCCGAACGACCGAGCGCA
GCGAGTCAGTGAGCGAGGAAGCGGAAGAGCGCCCAATACGCAAACCGCCTCTCCCCGCGCGTTGGCCGAT
TCATTAATGCAGCTGGCACGACAGGTTTCCCGACTGGAAAGCGGGCAGTGAGCGCAACGCAATTAATGTG
AGTTAGCTCACTCATTAGGCACCCCAGGCTTTACACTTTATGCTTCCGGCTCGTATGTTGTGTGGAATTG
TGAGCGGATAACAATTTCACACAGGAAACAGCTATGACCATGATTACGCCAAGCGCGCAATTAACCCTCA
CTAAAGGGAACAAAAGCTGGAGCTGCAA
Features (pLannotate 1.2.2; 32 found; start..end, strand, type, name):
      7..233     +  promoter       RSV promoter: Rous sarcoma virus enhancer/promoter
    234..414     +  LTR            5' LTR (truncated): truncated 5' long terminal repeat (LTR) from HIV-1
    461..586     +  misc_feature   HIV-1 Ψ: packaging signal of human immunodeficiency virus type 1
    570..933     +  CDS            HIV-1 gag (fragment): gag protein from human immunodeficiency virus 1; gag
   1079..1312    +  misc_feature   RRE: The Rev response element (RRE) of HIV-1 allows for Rev-dependent mRNA export from the nucleus to the cytoplasm.
   1689..1715    +  CDS            Rev (fragment): human immunodeficiency virus 1 (HIV-1) Rev protein; rev; enhances nuclear export of unspliced and incompletely spliced viral mRNAs
   1722..1745    +  promoter       SV40 promoter (fragment): SV40 early promoter
   1746..1817    +  promoter       SV40 promoter (fragment): SV40 enhancer and early promoter
   1841..1976    +  rep_origin     SV40 ori: SV40 origin of replication
   2022..2618    +  CDS            PuroR (fragment): puromycin N-acetyltransferase; pac from Streptomyces; confers resistance to puromycin
   2667..2784    +  misc_feature   cPPT/CTS: central polypurine tract and central termination sequence of HIV-1
   2849..2915    +  CDS            small t antigen (fragment): SV40 (simian virus 40) small t antigen
   2922..4100    +  promoter       EF-1α promoter: strong constitutive promoter for human elongation factor EF-1α
   4117..4572    +  CDS            ZNF623 (fragment): ZN623_HUMAN - Also known as KIAA0628. Experimental evidence at protein level: Swiss-Prot protein existence level 1. May be involved in transcriptional regulation. From Homo sapiens (Human).
   5644..5724    +  CDS            ZNF623 (fragment): ZN623_HUMAN - Also known as KIAA0628. Experimental evidence at protein level: Swiss-Prot protein existence level 1. May be involved in transcriptional regulation. From Homo sapiens (Human).
   5740..5793    +  promoter       U6 promoter (fragment): RNA polymerase III promoter for human U6 snRNA
   5835..6423    +  misc_feature   WPRE: woodchuck hepatitis virus posttranscriptional regulatory element
   6474..6493    +  misc_feature   cPPT/CTS (fragment): central polypurine tract and central termination sequence of HIV-1
   6495..6728    +  LTR            3' LTR (ΔU3): self-inactivating 3' long terminal repeat (LTR) from HIV-1
   6806..6927    +  polyA_signal   SV40 poly(A) signal: SV40 polyadenylation signal
   6967..7102    +  rep_origin     SV40 ori: SV40 origin of replication
   7123..7141    -  promoter       T7 promoter: promoter for bacteriophage T7 RNA polymerase
   7149..7304    +  CDS            lacZα (fragment): LacZα fragment of β-galactosidase; lacZ fragment
   7309..7737    +  rep_origin     f1 ori (sequence partly withheld): f1 bacteriophage origin of replication; arrow indicates direction of (+) strand synthesis
   7790..7894    +  promoter       AmpR promoter: bla
   7895..8755    +  CDS            AmpR: β-lactamase; bla; confers resistance to ampicillin, carbenicillin, and related antibiotics
   8926..9514    +  rep_origin     ori: high-copy-number ColE1/pMB1/pBR322/pUC origin of replication
   9697..9789    +  CDS            lacI (fragment): lac repressor; lacI; The lac repressor binds to the lac operator to inhibit transcription in E. coli. This inhibition can be relieved by adding lactose or isopropyl-β-D-thiogalactopyranoside (IPTG).
   9802..9823    +  protein_bind   CAP binding site: CAP binding activates transcription in the presence of cAMP. E. coli catabolite activator protein
   9838..9868    +  promoter       lac promoter: promoter for the E. coli lac operon
   9876..9892    +  protein_bind   lac operator: The lac repressor binds to the lac operator to inhibit transcription in E. coli. This inhibition can be relieved by adding lactose or isopropyl-β-D-thiogalactopyranoside (IPTG). lac repressor encoded by lacI
   9937..9955    +  promoter       T3 promoter: promoter for bacteriophage T3 RNA polymerase
