[The description below was written by a language model from this plasmid's Addgene catalogue record and pLannotate feature annotations shown in this document.]
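Description:
TFORF0720 is a lentiviral mammalian expression plasmid built on the pLX_TRC317 backbone, carrying the human zinc-finger gene ZNF623 as one member of a barcoded transcription factor ORF collection. In bacteria it is maintained through a high-copy ColE1/pUC-type origin with ampicillin resistance (AmpR under its own bla promoter). An f1 origin and remnants of a lacZα/lac promoter cloning region flanked by T3 and T7 promoters are also present. The depositor notes that the plasmid can recombine, as is common for LTR-containing vectors.

The viral portion has a third-generation, self-inactivating layout. An RSV promoter drives a truncated HIV-1 5' LTR, followed by the Ψ packaging signal with a partial gag sequence, the RRE for Rev-dependent nuclear export, a cPPT/CTS element, and a ΔU3 3' LTR with a downstream SV40 polyadenylation signal. Within this transfer cassette, an SV40 early promoter/origin region precedes a puromycin N-acetyltransferase gene for selecting transduced mammalian cells. The EF-1α promoter then drives the ZNF623 ORF, with a WPRE downstream to enhance transcript expression. The automated annotation marks only the two ends of the ZNF623 coding region as fragments, but the span between them is consistent with the recorded insert size, and the sequenced length matches backbone plus insert.

According to the record, each ORF in the collection is paired with a unique 24-bp barcode. The barcode is not annotated in the feature table, so its position cannot be stated. The barcode identifies the overexpressed factor in pooled screens, the purpose for which the library was made in a study of directed differentiation.
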