Addgene plasmid #141672: TFORF0720
Purpose: Lentiviral vector for overexpressing transcription factor ORFs with unique 24-bp barcodes. Barcodes facilitate identification of transcription factors in pooled screens.
Depositing lab: Feng Zhang. Depositing organization: Broad Institute. Publication: A transcription factor atlas of directed differentiation. Joung J, Ma S, Tay T, Geiger-Schuller KR, Kirchgatterer PC, Verdine VK, Guo B, Arias-Garcia MA, Allen WE, Singh A, Kuksenko O, Abudayyeh OO, Gootenberg JS, Fu Z, Macrae RK, Buenrostro JD, Regev A, Zhang F. Cell. 2023 Jan 5;186(1):209-229.e26. doi: 10.1016/j.cell.2022.11.026. PubMed 36608654.
Backbone
  Vector backbone: pLX_TRC317
  Backbone manufacturer: Broad Institute Genetic Perturbation Platform
  Backbone size w/o insert (bp): 8264
  Vector type: Mammalian Expression, Lentiviral
  Selectable markers: Puromycin
Growth in bacteria
  Bacterial resistance: Ampicillin, 100 μg/mL
  Growth temperature: 37°C
  Growth strain: NEB Stable
  Copy number: High Copy
Gene/Insert
  Gene/Insert name: ZNF623
  Species: H. sapiens (human)
  Insert size (bp): 1712
  Entrez Gene: ZNF623 (a.k.a. MGC103965, MGC104128)
  Promoter: EF1a
  Cloning method: Unknown
  Sequencing primers: 5′ GGGTGGAGACTGAAGTTAGGCCAG; 3′ CACATAGCGTAAAAGGAGCAACATAG
Terms and licenses: Academic/Nonprofit Terms; Industry Terms: Not Available to Industry
Depositor comments: NM_014789,ENST00000501748 . The transcription factor ORF portion of this plasmid was synthesized by Genewiz. Please test multiple small colonies in case of plasmid recombination. To make this collection available in a timely manner, a portion of this collection was not fully sequenced by Addgene. If an Addgene verified full plasmid sequence is not available, please contact us prior to placing an order to request the full sequence.
How to cite: TFORF0720 was a gift from Feng Zhang (Addgene plasmid # 141672 ; http://n2t.net/addgene:141672 ; RRID:Addgene_141672)
