>Addgene plasmid #141672 | TFORF0720 | depositor partial sequence | sequence record 277153 | Insert
ACCGCCACCATGATTTTGTTGTCTTTTGTTTCAGATTCTAATGTAGGAACTGGTGAGAAGAAGGTGACTG
AAGCCTGGATTTCTGAGGATGAAAACTCACATAGGACGACGTCAGACAGACTCACGGTGATGGAGCTCCC
CTCTCCCGAGTCTGAGGAAGTCCACGAGCCCAGATTAGGGGAGCTCTTGGGAAATCCAGAAGGTCAGAGC
CTGGGGAGTTCCCCCTCTCAGGACAGGGGCTGCAAGCAGGTGACAGTGACCCATTGGAAGATCCAGACAG
GAGAGACAGCTCAAGTGTGCACCAAGTCAGGAAGAAACCATATTCTGAACTCAGACCTTCTTCTGCTTCA
GAGAGAGCTCATAGAGGGGGAAGCCAATCCTTGCGATATCTGTGGCAAAACCTTCACGTTTAATTCGGAC
CTAGTTAGGCATCGGATTTCGCATGCTGGGGAGAAACCTTACACGTGCGATCAGTGTGGGAAAGGCTTTG
GCCAGAGCTCACACCTTATGGAGCATCAGAGAATTCACACTGGAGAGAGACTCTACGTCTGTAATGTGTG
TGGGAAAGACTTCATTCACTATTCAGGTCTCATTGAGCATCAGCGCGTTCATTCAGGAGAAAAGCCCTTC
AAATGTGCGCAGTGTGGGAAGGCGTTTTGTCACAGTTCAGACCTGATTAGGCACCAGAGAGTTCACACCA
GAGAGAGACCTTTTGAATGCAAAGAGTGTGGGAAAGGCTTCAGTCAGAGCTCCTTACTTATTCGCCATCA
GAGGATTCACACGGGAGAAAGGCCCTATGAGTGCAATGAATGTGGGAAATCCTTCATAAGGAGCTCGAGC
CTCATTCGCCATTATCAGATCCACACAGAAGTGAAACAGTATGAATGCAAAGAATGTGGGAAGGCATTCC
GTCATCGCTCAGACCTTATTGAACACCAGAGAATTCACACCGGAGAGAGACCCTTTGAATGCAATGAGTG
TGGGAAAGCCTTTATTCGGAGTTCAAAGCTCATTCAGCATCAGAGGATCCATACTGGGGAGAGGCCTTAC
GTATGCAATGAGTGTGGGAAGCGCTTCAGCCAGACGTCAAACTTCACCCAGCATCAGAGAATTCACACTG
GAGAGAAACTCTATGAATGTAACGAGTGTGGGAAAGCTTTCTTTCTGAGTTCATACCTTATTCGACACCA
GAAAATCCACACTGGAGAGAGAGTGTATGAATGTAAGGAATGTGGGAAAGCGTTTCTCCAGAAAGCCCAT
CTCACTGAGCACCAGAAGATCCACTCTGGGGACAGGCCCTTCGAATGTAAAGACTGTGGGAAAGCCTTCA
TCCAGAGCTCCAAGCTGCTTCTGCACCAGATTATTCACACTGGAGAAAAGCCCTATGTGTGCAGTTATTG
TGGGAAAGGCTTTATTCAGAGGTCAAACTTCCTTCAACACCAGAAAATTCATACTGAAGAGAAGCTCTAT
GAATGTAGTCAGTATGGGAGAGATTTTAACTCAACTACAAACGTTAAAAATAATCAAAGGGTTCACCAAG
AGGGACTCTCCTTGAGTAAGGCCCCCATACATTTGGGTGAGAGGTCTGTAGATAAGGGGGAACACACAGG
TAACTTATAGTAATGAACTAGTCCGTAACTTGAAAGTATTTCGATTTCTTGGCTTTATATATCTTGTGGA
AAGGACGAGAGGAAACACATCGACCTGGCCTT
