>Addgene plasmid #141672 | TFORF0720 | depositor partial sequence | sequence record 277154 | Barcode
GAGGAAACACATCGACCTGGCCTT
